>Addgene plasmid #72735 | pAWp7-3 | depositor full sequence | sequence record 133518 | pAWp7-3 sequence 11506 bps
CGATATCAAGCTTATCGATAATCAACCTCTGGATTACAAAATTTGTGAAAGATTGACTGGTATTCTTAAC
TATGTTGCTCCTTTTACGCTATGTGGATACGCTGCTTTAATGCCTTTGTATCATGCTATTGCTTCCCGTA
TGGCTTTCATTTTCTCCTCCTTGTATAAATCCTGGTTGCTGTCTCTTTATGAGGAGTTGTGGCCCGTTGT
CAGGCAACGTGGCGTGGTGTGCACTGTGTTTGCTGACGCAACCCCCACTGGTTGGGGCATTGCCACCACC
TGTCAGCTCCTTTCCGGGACTTTCGCTTTCCCCCTCCCTATTGCCACGGCGGAACTCATCGCCGCCTGCC
TTGCCCGCTGCTGGACAGGGGCTCGGCTGTTGGGCACTGACAATTCCGTGGTGTTGTCGGGGAAATCATC
GTCCTTTCCTTGGCTGCTCGCCTGTGTTGCCACCTGGATTCTGCGCGGGACGTCCTTCTGCTACGTCCCT
TCGGCCCTCAATCCAGCGGACCTTCCTTCCCGCGGCCTGCTGCCGGCTCTGCGGCCTCTTCCGCGTCTTC
GCCTTCGCCCTCAGACGAGTCGGATCTCCCTTTGGGCCGCCTCCCCGCATCGATACCGTCGACCTCGAGA
CCTAGAAAAACATGGAGCAATCACAAGTAGCAATACAGCAGCTACCAATGCTGATTGTGCCTGGCTAGAA
GCACAAGAGGAGGAGGAGGTGGGTTTTCCAGTCACACCTCAGGTACCTTTAAGACCAATGACTTACAAGG
CAGCTGTAGATCTTAGCCACTTTTTAAAAGAAAAGGGGGGACTGGAAGGGCTAATTCACTCCCAACGAAG
ACAAGATATCCTTGATCTGTGGATCTACCACACACAAGGCTACTTCCCTGATTGGCAGAACTACACACCA
GGGCCAGGGATCAGATATCCACTGACCTTTGGATGGTGCTACAAGCTAGTACCAGTTGAGCAAGAGAAGG
TAGAAGAAGCCAATGAAGGAGAGAACACCCGCTTGTTACACCCTGTGAGCCTGCATGGGATGGATGACCC
GGAGAGAGAAGTATTAGAGTGGAGGTTTGACAGCCGCCTAGCATTTCATCACATGGCCCGAGAGCTGCAT
CCGGACTGTACTGGGTCTCTCTGGTTAGACCAGATCTGAGCCTGGGAGCTCTCTGGCTAACTAGGGAACC
CACTGCTTAAGCCTCAATAAAGCTTGCCTTGAGTGCTTCAAGTAGTGTGTGCCCGTCTGTTGTGTGACTC
TGGTAACTAGAGATCCCTCAGACCCTTTTAGTCAGTGTGGAAAATCTCTAGCAGGGCCCGTTTAAACCCG
CTGATCAGCCTCGACTGTGCCTTCTAGTTGCCAGCCATCTGTTGTTTGCCCCTCCCCCGTGCCTTCCTTG
ACCCTGGAAGGTGCCACTCCCACTGTCCTTTCCTAATAAAATGAGGAAATTGCATCGCATTGTCTGAGTA
GGTGTCATTCTATTCTGGGGGGTGGGGTGGGGCAGGACAGCAAGGGGGAGGATTGGGAAGACAATAGCAG
GCATGCTGGGGATGCGGTGGGCTCTATGGCTTCTGAGGCGGAAAGAACCAGCTGGGGCTCTAGGGGGTAT
CCCC
[124 nt withheld, positions 1615-1738]
C
[91 nt withheld, positions 1740-1830]
A
[49 nt withheld, positions 1832-1880]
CCTTTGACGTTGGAGTCCACGTTCTTT
[37 nt withheld, positions 1908-1944]
ACCCTATCTCGGTCTATTCTTTTGATTTATAAGGGATTTTGCCGATTTCGGCCTATTGGTTAAAAAATGA
GCTGATTTAACAAAAATTTAACGCGAATTAATTCTGTGGAATGTGTGTCAGTTAGGGTGTGGAAAGTCCC
CAGGCTCCCCAGCAGGCAGAAGTATGCAAAGCATGCATCTCAATTAGTCAGCAACCAGGTGTGGAAAGTC
CCCAGGCTCCCCAGCAGGCAGAAGTATGCAAAGCATGCATCTCAATTAGTCAGCAACCATAGTCCCGCCC
CTAACTCCGCCCATCCCGCCCCTAACTCCGCCCAGTTCCGCCCATTCTCCGCCCCATGGCTGACTAATTT
TTTTTATTTATGCAGAGGCCGAGGCCGCCTCTGCCTCTGAGCTATTCCAGAAGTAGTGAGGAGGCTTTTT
TGGAGGCCTAGGCTTTTGCAAAAAGCTCCCGGGAGCTTGTATATCCATTTTCGGATCTGATCAGCACGTG
TTGACAATTAATCATCGGCATAGTATATCGGCATAGTATAATACGACAAGGTGAGGAACTAAACCATGGC
CAAGTTGACCAGTGCCGTTCCGGTGCTCACCGCGCGCGACGTCGCCGGAGCGGTCGAGTTCTGGACCGAC
CGGCTCGGGTTCTCCCGGGACTTCGTGGAGGACGACTTCGCCGGTGTGGTCCGGGACGACGTGACCCTGT
TCATCAGCGCGGTCCAGGACCAGGTGGTGCCGGACAACACCCTGGCCTGGGTGTGGGTGCGCGGCCTGGA
CGAGCTGTACGCCGAGTGGTCGGAGGTCGTGTCCACGAACTTCCGGGACGCCTCCGGGCCGGCCATGACC
GAGATCGGCGAGCAGCCGTGGGGGCGGGAGTTCGCCCTGCGCGACCCGGCCGGCAACTGCGTGCACTTCG
TGGCCGAGGAGCAGGACTGACACGTGCTACGAGATTTCGATTCCACCGCCGCCTTCTATGAAAGGTTGGG
CTTCGGAATCGTTTTCCGGGACGCCGGCTGGATGATCCTCCAGCGCGGGGATCTCATGCTGGAGTTCTTC
GCCCACCCCAACTTGTTTATTGCAGCTTATAATGGTTACAAATAAAGCAATAGCATCACAAATTTCACAA
ATAAAGCATTTTTTTCACTGCATTCTAGTTGTGGTTTGTCCAAACTCATCAATGTATCTTATCATGTCTG
TATACCGTCGACCTCTAGCTAGAGCTTGGCGTAATCATGGTCATAGCTGTTTCCTGTGTGAAATTGTTAT
CCGCTCACAATTCCACACAACATACGAGCCGGAAGCATAAAGTGTAAAGCCTGGGGTGCCTAATGAGTGA
GCTAACTCACATTAATTGCGTTGCGCTCACTGCCCGCTTTCCAGTCGGGAAACCTGTCGTGCCAGCTGCA
TTAATGAATCGGCCAACGCGCGGGGAGAGGCGGTTTGCGTATTGGGCGCTCTTCCGCTTCCTCGCTCACT
GACTCGCTGCGCTCGGTCGTTCGGCTGCGGCGAGCGGTATCAGCTCACTCAAAGGCGGTAATACGGTTAT
CCACAGAATCAGGGGATAACGCAGGAAAGAACATGTGAGCAAAAGGCCAGCAAAAGGCCAGGAACCGTAA
AAAGGCCGCGTTGCTGGCGTTTTTCCATAGGCTCCGCCCCCCTGACGAGCATCACAAAAATCGACGCTCA
AGTCAGAGGTGGCGAAACCCGACAGGACTATAAAGATACCAGGCGTTTCCCCCTGGAAGCTCCCTCGTGC
GCTCTCCTGTTCCGACCCTGCCGCTTACCGGATACCTGTCCGCCTTTCTCCCTTCGGGAAGCGTGGCGCT
TTCTCATAGCTCACGCTGTAGGTATCTCAGTTCGGTGTAGGTCGTTCGCTCCAAGCTGGGCTGTGTGCAC
GAACCCCCCGTTCAGCCCGACCGCTGCGCCTTATCCGGTAACTATCGTCTTGAGTCCAACCCGGTAAGAC
ACGACTTATCGCCACTGGCAGCAGCCACTGGTAACAGGATTAGCAGAGCGAGGTATGTAGGCGGTGCTAC
AGAGTTCTTGAAGTGGTGGCCTAACTACGGCTACACTAGAAGAACAGTATTTGGTATCTGCGCTCTGCTG
AAGCCAGTTACCTTCGGAAAAAGAGTTGGTAGCTCTTGATCCGGCAAACAAACCACCGCTGGTAGCGGTG
GTTTTTTTGTTTGCAAGCAGCAGATTACGCGCAGAAAAAAAGGATCTCAAGAAGATCCTTTGATCTTTTC
TACGGGGTCTGACGCTCAGTGGAACGAAAACTCACGTTAAGGGATTTTGGTCATGAGATTATCAAAAAGG
ATCTTCACCTAGATCCTTTTAAATTAAAAATGAAGTTTTAAATCAATCTAAAGTATATATGAGTAAACTT
GGTCTGACAGTTACCAATGCTTAATCAGTGAGGCACCTATCTCAGCGATCTGTCTATTTCGTTCATCCAT
AGTTGCCTGACTCCCCGTCGTGTAGATAACTACGATACGGGAGGGCTTACCATCTGGCCCCAGTGCTGCA
ATGATACCGCGAGACCCACGCTCACCGGCTCCAGATTTATCAGCAATAAACCAGCCAGCCGGAAGGGCCG
AGCGCAGAAGTGGTCCTGCAACTTTATCCGCCTCCATCCAGTCTATTAATTGTTGCCGGGAAGCTAGAGT
AAGTAGTTCGCCAGTTAATAGTTTGCGCAACGTTGTTGCCATTGCTACAGGCATCGTGGTGTCACGCTCG
TCGTTTGGTATGGCTTCATTCAGCTCCGGTTCCCAACGATCAAGGCGAGTTACATGATCCCCCATGTTGT
GCAAAAAAGCGGTTAGCTCCTTCGGTCCTCCGATCGTTGTCAGAAGTAAGTTGGCCGCAGTGTTATCACT
CATGGTTATGGCAGCACTGCATAATTCTCTTACTGTCATGCCATCCGTAAGATGCTTTTCTGTGACTGGT
GAGTACTCAACCAAGTCATTCTGAGAATAGTGTATGCGGCGACCGAGTTGCTCTTGCCCGGCGTCAATAC
GGGATAATACCGCGCCACATAGCAGAACTTTAAAAGTGCTCATCATTGGAAAACGTTCTTCGGGGCGAAA
ACTCTCAAGGATCTTACCGCTGTTGAGATCCAGTTCGATGTAACCCACTCGTGCACCCAACTGATCTTCA
GCATCTTTTACTTTCACCAGCGTTTCTGGGTGAGCAAAAACAGGAAGGCAAAATGCCGCAAAAAAGGGAA
TAAGGGCGACACGGAAATGTTGAATACTCATACTCTTCCTTTTTCAATATTATTGAAGCATTTATCAGGG
TTATTGTCTCATGAGCGGATACATATTTGAATGTATTTAGAAAAATAAACAAATAGGGGTTCCGCGCACA
TTTCCCCGAAAAGTGCCACCTGACGTCGACGGATCGGGAGATCTCCCGATCCCCTATGGTGCACTCTCAG
TACAATCTGCTCTGATGCCGCATAGTTAAGCCAGTATCTGCTCCCTGCTTGTGTGTTGGAGGTCGCTGAG
TAGTGCGCGAGCAAAATTTAAGCTACAACAAGGCAAGGCTTGACCGACAATTGCATGAAGAATCTGCTTA
GGGTTAGGCGTTTTGCGCTGCTTCGCGATGTACGGGCCAGATATACGCGTTGACATTGATTATTGACTAG
TTATTAATAGTAATCAATTACGGGGTCATTAGTTCATAGCCCATATATGGAGTTCCGCGTTACATAACTT
ACGGTAAATGGCCCGCCTGGCTGACCGCCCAACGACCCCCGCCCATTGACGTCAATAATGACGTATGTTC
CCATAGTAACGCCAATAGGGACTTTCCATTGACGTCAATGGGTGGAGTATTTACGGTAAACTGCCCACTT
GGCAGTACATCAAGTGTATCATATGCCAAGTACGCCCCCTATTGACGTCAATGACGGTAAATGGCCCGCC
TGGCATTATGCCCAGTACATGACCTTATGGGACTTTCCTACTTGGCAGTACATCTACGTATTAGTCATCG
CTATTACCATGGTGATGCGGTTTTGGCAGTACATCAATGGGCGTGGATAGCGGTTTGACTCACGGGGATT
TCCAAGTCTCCACCCCATTGACGTCAATGGGAGTTTGTTTTGGCACCAAAATCAACGGGACTTTCCAAAA
TGTCGTAACAACTCCGCCCCATTGACGCAAATGGGCGGTAGGCGTGTACGGTGGGAGGTCTATATAAGCA
GCGCGTTTTGCCTGTACTGGGTCTCTCTGGTTAGACCAGATCTGAGCCTGGGAGCTCTCTGGCTAACTAG
GGAACCCACTGCTTAAGCCTCAATAAAGCTTGCCTTGAGTGCTTCAAGTAGTGTGTGCCCGTCTGTTGTG
TGACTCTGGTAACTAGAGATCCCTCAGACCCTTTTAGTCAGTGTGGAAAATCTCTAGCAGTGGCGCCCGA
ACAGGGACTTGAAAGCGAAAGGGAAACCAGAGGAGCTCTCTCGACGCAGGACTCGGCTTGCTGAAGCGCG
CACGGCAAGAGGCGAGGGGCGGCGACTGGTGAGTACGCCAAAAATTTTGACTAGCGGAGGCTAGAAGGAG
AGAGATGGGTGCGAGAGCGTCAGTATTAAGCGGGGGAGAATTAGATCGCGATGGGAAAAAATTCGGTTAA
GGCCAGGGGGAAAGAAAAAATATAAATTAAAACATATAGTATGGGCAAGCAGGGAGCTAGAACGATTCGC
AGTTAATCCTGGCCTGTTAGAAACATCAGAAGGCTGTAGACAAATACTGGGACAGCTACAACCATCCCTT
CAGACAGGATCAGAAGAACTTAGATCATTATATAATACAGTAGCAACCCTCTATTGTGTGCATCAAAGGA
TAGAGATAAAAGACACCAAGGAAGCTTTAGACAAGATAGAGGAAGAGCAAAACAAAAGTAAGACCACCGC
ACAGCAAGCGGCCGCTGATCTTCAGACCTGGAGGAGGAGATATGAGGGACAATTGGAGAAGTGAATTATA
TAAATATAAAGTAGTAAAAATTGAACCATTAGGAGTAGCACCCACCAAGGCAAAGAGAAGAGTGGTGCAG
AGAGAAAAAAGAGCAGTGGGAATAGGAGCTTTGTTCCTTGGGTTCTTGGGAGCAGCAGGAAGCACTATGG
GCGCAGCGTCAATGACGCTGACGGTACAGGCCAGACAATTATTGTCTGGTATAGTGCAGCAGCAGAACAA
TTTGCTGAGGGCTATTGAGGCGCAACAGCATCTGTTGCAACTCACAGTCTGGGGCATCAAGCAGCTCCAG
GCAAGAATCCTGGCTGTGGAAAGATACCTAAAGGATCAACAGCTCCTGGGGATTTGGGGTTGCTCTGGAA
AACTCATTTGCACCACTGCTGTGCCTTGGAATGCTAGTTGGAGTAATAAATCTCTGGAACAGATTTGGAA
TCACACGACCTGGATGGAGTGGGACAGAGAAATTAACAATTACACAAGCTTAATACACTCCTTAATTGAA
GAATCGCAAAACCAGCAAGAAAAGAATGAACAAGAATTATTGGAATTAGATAAATGGGCAAGTTTGTGGA
ATTGGTTTAACATAACAAATTGGCTGTGGTATATAAAATTATTCATAATGATAGTAGGAGGCTTGGTAGG
TTTAAGAATAGTTTTTGCTGTACTTTCTATAGTGAATAGAGTTAGGCAGGGATATTCACCATTATCGTTT
CAGACCCACCTCCCAACCCCGAGGGGACCCGACAGGCCCGAAGGAATAGAAGAAGAAGGTGGAGAGAGAG
ACAGAGACAGATCCATTCGATTAGTGAACGGATCGGCACTGCGTGCGCCAATTCTGCAGACAAATGGCAG
TATTCATCCACAATTTTAAAAGAAAAGGGGGGATTGGGGGGTACAGTGCAGGGGAAAGAATAGTAGACAT
AATAGCAACAGACATACAAACTAAAGAATTACAAAAACAAATTACAAAAATTCAAAATTTTCGGGTTTAT
TACAGGGACAGCAGAGATCCAGTTTGGTTAATTAAGGGTGCAGCGGCCTCCGCGCCGGGTTTTGGCGCCT
CCCGCGGGCGCCCCCCTCCTCACGGCGAGCGCTGCCACGTCAGACGAAGGGCGCAGCGAGCGTCCTGATC
CTTCCGCCCGGACGCTCAGGACAGCGGCCCGCTGCTCATAAGACTCGGCCTTAGAACCCCAGTATCAGCA
GAAGGACATTTTAGGACGGGACTTGGGTGACTCTAGGGCACTGGTTTTCTTTCCAGAGAGCGGAACAGGC
GAGGAAAAGTAGTCCCTTCTCGGCGATTCTGCGGAGGGATCTCCGTGGGGCGGTGAACGCCGATGATTAT
ATAAGGACGCGCCGGGTGTGGCACAGCTAGTTCCGTCGCAGCCGGGATTTGGGTCGCGGTTCTTGTTTGT
GGATCGCTGTGATCGTCACTTGGTGAGTAGCGGGCTGCTGGGCTGGCCGGGGCTTTCGTGGCCGCCGGGC
CGCTCGGTGGGACGGAAGCGTGTGGAGAGACCGCCAAGGGCTGTAGTCTGGGTCCGCGAGCAAGGTTGCC
CTGAACTGGGGGTTGGGGGGAGCGCAGCAAAATGGCGGCTGTTCCCGAGTCTTGAATGGAAGACGCTTGT
GAGGCGGGCTGTGAGGTCGTTGAAACAAGGTGGGGGGCATGGTGGGCGGCAAGAACCCAAGGTCTTGAGG
CCTTCGCTAATGCGGGAAAGCTCTTATTCGGGTGAGATGGGCTGGGGCACCATCTGGGGACCCTGACGTG
AAGTTTGTCACTGACTGGAGAACTCGGTTTGTCGTCTGTTGCGGGGGCGGCAGTTATGGCGGTGCCGTTG
GGCAGTGCACCCGTACCTTTGGGAGCGCGCGCCCTCGTCGTGTCGTGACGTCACCCGTTCTGTTGGCTTA
TAATGCAGGGTGGGGCCACCTGCCGGTAGGTGTGCGGTAGGCTTTTCTCCGTCGCAGGACGCAGGGTTCG
GGCCTAGGGTAGGCTCTCCTGAATCGACAGGCGCCGGACCTCTGGTGAGGGGAGGGATAAGTGAGGCGTC
AGTTTCTTTGGTCGGTTTTATGTACCTATCTTCTTAAGTAGCTGAAGCTCCGGTTTTGAACTATGCGCTC
GGGGTTGGCGAGTGTGTTTTGTGAAGTTTTTTAGGCACCTTTTGAAATGTAATCATTTGGGTCAATATGT
AATTTTCAGTGTTAGACTAGTAAATTGTCCGCTAAATTCTGGCCGTTTTTGGCTTTTTTGTTAGACAGTT
AATTAAGCCACCATGAGCGAGCTGATCAAGGAGAACATGCACATGAAGCTGTACATGGAGGGCACCGTGA
ACAACCACCACTTCAAGTGCACATCCGAGGGCGAAGGCAAGCCCTACGAGGGCACCCAGACCATGAAGAT
CAAGGTGGTCGAGGGCGGCCCTCTCCCCTTCGCCTTCGACATCCTGGCTACCAGCTTCATGTACGGCAGC
AAAGCCTTCATCAACCACACCCAGGGCATCCCCGACTTCTTTAAGCAGTCCTTCCCTGAGGGCTTCACAT
GGGAGAGAATCACCACATACGAAGACGGGGGCGTGCTGACCGCTACCCAGGACACCAGCTTCCAGAACGG
CTGCATCATCTACAACGTCAAGATCAACGGGGTGAACTTCCCATCCAACGGCCCTGTGATGCAGAAGAAA
ACACGCGGCTGGGAGGCCAACACCGAGATGCTGTACCCCGCTGACGGCGGCCTGAGAGGCCACAGCCAGA
TGGCCCTGAAGCTCGTGGGCGGGGGCTACCTGCACTGCTCCTTCAAGACCACATACAGATCCAAGAAACC
CGCTAAGAACCTCAAGATGCCCGGCTTCCACTTCGTGGACCACAGACTGGAAAGAATCAAGGAGGCCGAC
AAAGAGACCTACGTCGAGCAGCACGAGATGGCTGTGGCCAAGTACTGCGACCTCCCTAGCAAACTGGGGC
ACAGATAATAACCTGCAGGCGGGCCAGATATACGCGTTGACATTGATTATTGACTAGTTATTAATAGTAA
TCAATTACGGGGTCATTAGTTCATAGCCCATATATGGAGTTCCGCGTTACATAACTTACGGTAAATGGCC
CGCCTGGCTGACCGCCCAACGACCCCCGCCCATTGACGTCAATAATGACGTATGTTCCCATAGTAACGCC
AATAGGGACTTTCCATTGACGTCAATGGGTGGAGTATTTACGGTAAACTGCCCACTTGGCAGTACATCAA
GTGTATCATATGCCAAGTACGCCCCCTATTGACGTCAATGACGGTAAATGGCCCGCCTGGCATTATGCCC
AGTACATGACCTTATGGGACTTTCCTACTTGGCAGTACATCTACGTATTAGTCATCGCTATTACCATGGT
GATGCGGTTTTGGCAGTACATCAATGGGCGTGGATAGCGGTTTGACTCACGGGGATTTCCAAGTCTCCAC
CCCATTGACGTCAATGGGAGTTTGTTTTGGCACCAAAATCAACGGGACTTTCCAAAATGTCGTAACAACT
CCGCCCCATTGACGCAAATGGGCGGTAGGCGTGTACGGTGGGAGGTCTATATAAGCAGCGGTAACCCCCG
GGTACCGGTCGCCACCATGGTGAGCAAGGGCGAGGAGCTGTTCACCGGGGTGGTGCCCATCCTGGTCGAG
CTGGACGGCGACGTAAACGGCCACAAGTTCAGCGTGTCCGGCGAGGGCGAGGGCGATGCCACCTACGGCA
AGCTGACCCTGAAGTTCATCTGCACCACCGGCAAGCTGCCCGTGCCCTGGCCCACCCTCGTGACCACCCT
GACCTACGGCGTGCAGTGCTTCAGCCGCTACCCCGACCACATGAAGCAGCACGACTTCTTCAAGTCCGCC
ATGCCCGAAGGCTACGTCCAGGAGCGCACCATCTTCTTCAAGGACGACGGCAACTACAAGACCCGCGCCG
AGGTGAAGTTCGAGGGCGACACCCTGGTGAACCGCATCGAGCTGAAGGGCATCGACTTCAAGGAGGACGG
CAACATCCTGGGGCACAAGCTGGAGTACAACTACAACAGCCACAACGTCTATATCATGGCCGACAAGCAG
AAGAACGGCATCAAGGTGAACTTCAAGATCCGCCACAACATCGAGGACGGCAGCGTGCAGCTCGCCGACC
ACTACCAGCAGAACACCCCCATCGGCGACGGCCCCGTGCTGCTGCCCGACAACCACTACCTGAGCACCCA
GTCCGCCCTGAGCAAAGACCCCAACGAGAAGCGCGATCACATGGTCCTGCTGGAGTTCGTGACCGCCGCC
GGGATCACTCTCGGCATGGACGAGCTGTACAAGTAAAGCGGCCGCGACTCTAGAGATCTCTACAGGAGGA
TCCGCGAAAAGTCCGGAATTCCTAGCCCCGCAGACACTAGCGCTACCCCCGCCGCCCGCGATGCTGACGT
CAGCCTGAAAGCCCCGCCCCCGCGTCTCCAGGGCAACCGTGGCTTTCGATTGTTACTGTGGGAACCGGAG
GTAACAGTCTACAGCCATGGTCGCCCCGCAGCACGCCCACGCTCCCCACCACTCCCGAGTTCTGCCAGCC
TGGGTTTGGGCAGATACAGAGCAAGAGGAGGCGGGGCAATTG
Features (pLannotate 1.2.2; 34 found; start..end, strand, type, name):
      1..20      +  misc_feature   MCS (fragment): pBluescript multiple cloning site
     20..608     +  misc_feature   WPRE: woodchuck hepatitis virus posttranscriptional regulatory element
    545..1126    +  CDS            nef (fragment): NEF_HV1H2 - Experimental evidence at protein level: Swiss-Prot protein existence level 1. Extracellular Nef protein targets CD4(+) T-lymphocytes for apoptosis by interacting with CXCR4 surface receptors. From Human immunodeficiency virus type 1 group M subtype B (isolate HXB2) (HIV-1).
   1133..1313    +  LTR            5' LTR (truncated): truncated 5' long terminal repeat (LTR) from HIV-1
   1345..1569    +  polyA_signal   bGH poly(A) signal: bovine growth hormone polyadenylation signal
   1573..1594    +  promoter       SV40 promoter (fragment): SV40 enhancer and early promoter
   1615..2043    +  rep_origin     f1 ori (sequence partly withheld): f1 bacteriophage origin of replication; arrow indicates direction of (+) strand synthesis
   2057..2386    +  promoter       SV40 promoter: SV40 enhancer and early promoter
   2434..2481    +  promoter       EM7 promoter: synthetic bacterial promoter&nbsp
   2500..2874    +  CDS            BleoR: antibiotic-binding protein; Sh ble from Streptoalloteichus hindustanus; confers resistance to bleomycin, phleomycin, and Zeocin™
   2884..3009    +  CDS            ble (fragment): BLE_KLEPN - Experimental evidence at protein level: Swiss-Prot protein existence level 1. Binding protein with a strong affinity to the bleomycin family of antibiotics. Binds to CL990; an antimitotic-antibiotic compound. From Klebsiella pneumoniae.
   3004..3125    +  polyA_signal   SV40 poly(A) signal: SV40 polyadenylation signal
   3196..3218    -  protein_bind   lac operator (fragment): The lac repressor binds to the lac operator to inhibit transcription in E. coli. This inhibition can be relieved by adding lactose or isopropyl-β-D-thiogalactopyranoside (IPTG). lac repressor encoded by lacI
   3222..3252    -  promoter       lac promoter: promoter for the E. coli lac operon
   3267..3288    -  protein_bind   CAP binding site: CAP binding activates transcription in the presence of cAMP. E. coli catabolite activator protein
   3301..3393    -  CDS            lacI (fragment): lac repressor; lacI; The lac repressor binds to the lac operator to inhibit transcription in E. coli. This inhibition can be relieved by adding lactose or isopropyl-β-D-thiogalactopyranoside (IPTG).
   3576..4164    -  rep_origin     ori: high-copy-number ColE1/pMB1/pBR322/pUC origin of replication
   4335..5195    -  CDS            AmpR: β-lactamase; bla; confers resistance to ampicillin, carbenicillin, and related antibiotics
   5196..5300    -  promoter       AmpR promoter: bla
   5359..5411    -  misc_feature   bom (fragment): basis of mobility region from pBR322
   5566..5945    +  enhancer       CMV enhancer: human cytomegalovirus immediate early enhancer
   5946..6145    +  promoter       CMV promoter: human cytomegalovirus (CMV) immediate early promoter
   6163..6343    +  LTR            5' LTR (truncated): truncated 5' long terminal repeat (LTR) from HIV-1
   6390..6515    +  misc_feature   HIV-1 Ψ: packaging signal of human immunodeficiency virus type 1
   6499..6862    +  CDS            HIV-1 gag (fragment): gag protein from human immunodeficiency virus 1; gag
   7008..7241    +  misc_feature   RRE: The Rev response element (RRE) of HIV-1 allows for Rev-dependent mRNA export from the nucleus to the cytoplasm.
   7618..7718    +  CDS            Rev (fragment): human immunodeficiency virus 1 (HIV-1) Rev protein; rev; enhances nuclear export of unspliced and incompletely spliced viral mRNAs
   7768..7885    +  misc_feature   cPPT/CTS: central polypurine tract and central termination sequence of HIV-1
   7939..9150    +  promoter       UbC promoter: human ubiquitin C promoter
   9167..9859    +  CDS            TurboRFP: TurboRFP is a basic (constitutively fluorescent) orange fluorescent protein published in 2007, derived from Entacmaea quadricolor. It has low acid sensitivity.
   9893..10272   +  enhancer       CMV enhancer: human cytomegalovirus immediate early enhancer
  10273..10472   +  promoter       CMV promoter: human cytomegalovirus (CMV) immediate early promoter
  10501..11220   +  CDS            EGFP: the original enhanced GFP (Yang et al., 1996) mammalian codon-optimized
  11344..11427   +  ncRNA          mir-132: Accession: RF00662 - microRNA mir-132
