[The description below was written by a language model from this plasmid's Addgene catalogue record and pLannotate feature annotations shown in this document.]
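Description:
pAWp7-3 is an 11.5 kb lentiviral transfer plasmid built on the pFUGW backbone that carries a dual fluorescent reporter cassette together with a microRNA precursor. It is propagated in E. coli through a high-copy ColE1/pUC-type origin with ampicillin selection (AmpR). The backbone also contains an f1 origin and an SV40/EM7-driven bleomycin/Zeocin resistance cassette (BleoR) that lies outside the viral genome. The viral portion has the arrangement typical of a third-generation HIV-1 vector. A CMV enhancer/promoter fused to a truncated 5' LTR drives production of genomic RNA in packaging cells. It is followed by the Ψ packaging signal with a partial gag fragment, the RRE for Rev-dependent nuclear export, and the cPPT/CTS element. Downstream of the payload are a WPRE, which enhances transcript expression, a truncated LTR occupying the 3' LTR position (despite its 5' LTR annotation), and a bGH polyadenylation signal.

The payload consists of two independent expression units in tandem. The human ubiquitin C promoter drives TurboRFP, and a second, internal CMV enhancer/promoter drives EGFP. The mir-132 sequence is placed just downstream of the EGFP coding region, so the microRNA precursor appears to be carried on the same CMV-driven transcript as GFP. In this layout GFP would report expression of the miRNA-bearing transcript, while RFP provides a separately transcribed marker of transduced cells. The record does not spell out the specific experimental role of this plasmid. Its name and associated publication place it in a study of massively parallel, high-order combinatorial genetics in human cells, where such constructs would serve to deliver and monitor individual miRNA expression by lentiviral transduction.
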