Addgene plasmid #72735: pAWp7-3
Purpose: pFUGW-UBCp-RFP-CMVp-GFP-[miR-132]
Depositing lab: Timothy Lu. Depositing organization: Massachusetts Institute of Technology. Publication: Massively parallel high-order combinatorial genetics in human cells. Wong AS, Choi GC, Cheng AA, Purcell O, Lu TK. Nat Biotechnol. 2015 Sep;33(9):952-61. doi: 10.1038/nbt.3326. Epub 2015 Aug 17. PubMed 26280411.
Backbone
  Vector backbone: pFUGW
  Vector type: Lentiviral
Growth in bacteria
  Bacterial resistance: Ampicillin, 100 μg/mL
  Growth temperature: 37°C
  Growth strain: Stbl3
  Copy number: Unknown
Gene/Insert
  Gene/Insert name: UBCp-RFP-CMVp-GFP-[miR-132]
Terms and licenses: Academic/Nonprofit Terms; Industry Terms: Not Available to Industry
How to cite: pAWp7-3 was a gift from Timothy Lu (Addgene plasmid # 72735 ; http://n2t.net/addgene:72735 ; RRID:Addgene_72735)
