>Addgene plasmid #72735 | pAWp7-3 | addgene partial sequence | sequence record 138617 | WPRE-R 5'-CATAGCGTAAAAGGAGCAACA-3'
ATCCAGAGGTTGATTATCGATAAGCTTGATATCGCAATTGCCCCGCCTCCTCTTGCTCTGTATCTGCCCA
AACCCAGGCTGGCAGAACTCGGGAGTGGTGGGGAGCGTGGGCGTGCTGCGGGGCGACCATGGCTGTAGAC
TGTTACCTCCGGTTCCCACAGTAACAATCGAAAGCCACGGTTGCCCTGGAGACGCGGGGGCGGGGCTTTC
AGGCTGACGTCAGCATCGCGGGCGGCGGGGGTAGCGCTAGTGTCTGCGGGGCTAGGAATTCCGGACTTTT
CGCGGATCCTCCTGTAGAGATCTCTAGAGTCGCGGCCGCTTTACTTGTACAGCTCGTCCATGCCGAGAGT
GATCCCGGCGGCGGTCACGAACTCCA
